>Addgene plasmid #170316 | pACEBac1-Q22YU3 del C3-2xStrep | addgene full sequence | sequence record 333816 | Addgene NGS Result
TTCGTGCCTTCATCCGTTTCCACGGTGTGCGTCACCCGGCAACCTTGGGCAGCAGCGAAGTCGCCATAAC
TTCGTATAGCATACATTATACGAAGTTATCTGTAACTATAACGGTCCTAAGGTAGCGAGTTTAAACACTA
GTATCGATTCGCGACCTACTCCGGAATATTAATAGATCATGGAGATAATTAAAATGATAACCATCTCGCA
AATAAATAAGTATTTTACTGTTTTCGTAACAGTTTTGTAATAAAAAAACCTATAAATATTCCGGATTATT
CATACCGTCCCACCATCGGGCGCGATCCCTCGAGCATGTTTAACTTCTTCTCCTCTGCTAACATCAATCA
GAACATCCCAAAGTATTCCGTAAATGACTTCGTGTTCCGCCTGAAGAAGATCGAGAAGATCGTGGTCAAG
GAAGGATTGGACGGTTTCTTGCTGATCAATGGCGTAGATTCACGCGAGAACACAGAGTACGTTAAACTCA
CGAATTGGCTGTTCCTGGGTAACTCTGGCCTGGAGATCGAGGAGAATGAGTACCTGAACCAAATCTACAG
CGACATGATTGTGTTGATTAAGAAGGGAACCACCCACATCTTCATTGACCCTGAGGCTCTCAATTCCTTG
CAAACCCTGATCTACTCAATTCCCAACGTGGATGTCTTCTGTCCCACCGAGAAGCAATACGAGGACAAGG
ATGAAATGGAACTCTTGAAGATGGCCTTCTTCCTGAGAGTAATGAAGCCAACCAAGAAGGTGGGCATCCT
GTTGGGCCAGAAGGATAAGGGTAAGATCAACAGCATCGAGAAGTGGCCTTTGATTCAAAGCTACGGTCTG
GAAGAACTCGGTGTGGGCTTCTTCTCAATGAATCATGAGGTTGTGGATCTGACACTGCGTCTGAACGCGG
TGTACAAGAACTATGACAAATTCTTTGTTTCTAAACTCATCTACGTAGTTGCCAAGAGACTGACTGGTCA
CTTTAACTCAGCCGCTGGTCAACTCGGTGACATGAAGATGCATAAACGCAACTTGGCCACGGAATCACAA
CTCACGGAAATCTTTCGTGACACTTATGAGATTGAGGAGATTAGCAAATGGGTCCAAATTCGCGGTGTGA
ATGCAGCGTTGCCCAAACCCAGAGTGTTGTTCGGCAAGAACACGTCAGCTGATTGCTCAAAGGAGCCCTC
TGTAGCACCACTGAAGGATCTCAAGTATTCTGAAACGTTCCACTCTTTCCACGCTACATTCGAGACATTT
GATCTCAGGACATGTCTCAGGGCAGCTCGCACCTACTTCCTGGCTAAAGGTGTTAAAGAGGAGAGAAACT
TGATCACACTGAATGACGACGAGGGAGTCCCTCAAGGTTATGAGTTGAACATTGATGAGAACCAACAGTA
CAAGGATCAGGACTTCCTCGCTAACTTGTACTTGAGCATCATCATTGGCTTTAACGAGGTTATGCAGTTG
ATTACCAAAGACTACAAGAACATGACCGAGGAGTTCATCCAGGATTACATCTTCCAGAAGGTCTCCAAAG
TGTATGCTGGCTTCCAAATCCCTGAATCAGAAATCACATTGGACAAGATCCAAATCATTCTGAAAGCGTA
CAATTCATTCGGTGAAGAGGTGAAGATTGACTTCAAAGACACTATCTCATTCAAGTTGACACCATACTTC
TTCATGGTTCGTATCGAACAGAAGAACATCAAGAGCCAAATCCTGAACAATACGGTATTGGGTTCTCTCG
TGTTCGCTGAGTCTTTCATTCTCCAGGAGGGATGCTACCTGCTGCTCACTAAAGAGATCCCATACTTCGA
TCTGTGGAACTGTCAGAACGACTACTCAGAGAAGATCGAGAAGATGAAGAAGCGTATCTTGTGGGAACCA
CTGGGCAAACAAATCTCCGACGAACTGCCCAAGAACAGGATCTTTGTCCAGACTGGCAGAAAGAGCAATT
ACGGCTTTGACATTCCCATTATGCAGGCTTCCTATTACATGCACGAACTCGGTCTGCGCATCGAAACTCA
ACGCCTGGGCTGGTTCATCTTGTTCTTCAAGGAGATGAAGGAGATCCAAATCACACAGAAGATGAATCAC
ACCTGGCTGATCTTCAAAGTGGATTCCAACATCACCTTTAACTCAATTAGCAAGGACACAATCGCGTTGG
AGTTCACTGGAGATGCCTTGGAGCAGAGCTTCTTTAAGATCAAGAATTACTTCGAGGAGAATCAAATCAA
ATACGAGTACCAAGTAGACATCCCAGCAATCTTCCAGGAGTCTCAGATCGCCAAGAAACAAATCCTCAAT
CAGCAATCACAAGGTCAGAAACTCATTACCATGAACTCAATCCAGAATGAACAGTTCTTCATCTCTTACA
TTGAAAGCAAACAGCTCATGATTCTCAACCAGATGAAGGACTTGAAATTGTCCGCCTACAAGAACCTGTA
CGAACAAATGCAGATTTCTCAGGCTATCACTCCCGTTGAGAACCACATCGGTGTCATCCTGGTTAACGGT
AGCTACTGCTCCGGTAAGCGTAAGTTCGCTGAGAACCTCATCCGCTTCGGCAGCGACAACAATCTCCGCC
TGCACCTGTACAAATTCGATCTGAACGAGATGTCAGAACTCACAGAGAAGTCCTACTTGAGCGGACTGCT
CAAATTCGCGAGCGAGAAGAAGATCCAGAACACGGACGTTATTGTGGCTTCCGTCCCTCACTTTATCAAC
ACGAAGATTTTGATCGACTATTTCAGCAAGTCAGAGAAGATTTCAAATGCCTTCTACATTCGCACAATCG
CGACCAAGATCAACATCAACAACATCTACAGCAACTTTAACAAGAATCCCGTCAACAACGTGTTCACTTA
TGGTGTGGAAGGCTACTCCCAATTCCTCCTCCTGGATACCTACAACAACTACGATGCAGACGTGAACGCT
CTGAACAAGACGCTCTCCGGAGTCCTCCCTGGTGCCAAAATTTACAAGATTATGAACAATATCCTGAATC
CCGCATTGGCAAAGGATATTCTGACGTCCATTACCTTCATCAGCGAACAGAACAATTTGAACCGTCTGAA
GTACTCAGTGCAATACGACCTGCTCACTTCCAATGGTCCTTCTTCAGTCGTGTTCATTCCCTTTAAGTTG
CCAATTCTGAGGGAGAAGATCCGTGACCTCATCTATAAGAAGATTTTGCAGAACGGAAACCAGACTTTGG
TGGACACGATTGAAGCCGAGCAGAAGATCGCCGAGTTCAAGGAGCTGAATAAGAACTCTAAAGACCCTTT
GATGATCGAGATCATTAAGCTGAAGGAGAAGATCGAGATCCAGAACGCACAGACTTCCGACCAAGCCATC
AAGATCGATTATGTTAAAGGTATCCTGCGCTACGACTCCAAGCTGAAGGAAGGTCTCGAAGAGATTACTA
TCACACCAAACTACTTCATTGAACGCACTGTGAAGGGTGTTGACGCAAAGGAGTTTACTGAAGAACTCAA
CGGAGTCTCATTCAAGAATGTGAAGTACACAGGAATCACTAATTCCATCATTAACGATATGGGATTCGTG
TTCGCTGGCAAGAACCTGAACAAAGAGAAGTTGCTGGAGCTGCTGTACAAATTGGTCCTGGAAGTTCTGT
TTCAGGGTCCGTGGTCACATCCGCAGTTTGAAAAAGGTAGCGCAGGTAGTGCAGCAGGTAGCGGTGCAGG
TTGGAGCCATCCTCAGTTTGAGAAATAAGGTACCTCTAGAGCCTGCAGTCTCGACAAGCTTGTCGAGAAG
TACTAGAGGATCATAATCAGCCATACCACATTTGTAGAGGTTTTACTTGCTTTAAAAAACCTCCCACACC
TCCCCCTGAACCTGAAACATAAAATGAATGCAATTGTTGTTGTTAACTTGTTTATTGCAGCTTATAATGG
TTACAAATAAAGCAATAGCATCACAAATTTCACAAATAAAGCATTTTTTTCACTGCATTCTAGTTGTGGT
TTGTCCAAACTCATCAATGTATCTTATCATGTCTGGATCTGATCACTGCTTGAGCCTAGAAGATCCGGCT
GCTAACAAAGCCCGAAAGGAAGCTGAGTTGGCTGCTGCCACCGCTGAGCAATAACTATCATAACCCCTAG
GGTATACCCATCTAATTGGAACCAGATAAGTGAAATCTAGTTCCAAACTATTTTGTCATTTTTAATTTTC
GTATTAGCTTACGACGCTACACCCAGTTCCCATCTATTTTGTCACTCTTCCCTAAATAATCCTTAAAAAC
TCCATTTCCACCCCTCCCAGTTCCCAACTATTTTGTCCGCCCACAACCGGTTGACTTGGGTCAACTGTCA
GACCAAGTTTACTCATATATACTTTAGATTGATTTAAAACTTCATTTTTAATTTAAAAGGATCTAGGTGA
AGATCCTTTTTGATAATCTCATGACCAAAATCCCTTAACGTGAGTTTTCGTTCCACTGAGCGTCAGACCC
CGTAGAAAAGATCAAAGGATCTTCTTGAGATCCTTTTTTTCTGCGCGTAATCTGCTGCTTGCAAACAAAA
AAACCACCGCTACCAGCGGTGGTTTGTTTGCCGGATCAAGAGCTACCAACTCTTTTTCCGAAGGTAACTG
GCTTCAGCAGAGCGCAGATACCAAATACTGTTCTTCTAGTGTAGCCGTAGTTAGGCCACCACTTCAAGAA
CTCTGTAGCACCGCCTACATACCTCGCTCTGCTAATCCTGTTACCAGTGGCTGCTGCCAGTGGCGATAAG
TCGTGTCTTACCGGGTTGGACTCAAGACGATAGTTACCGGATAAGGCGCAGCGGTCGGGCTGAACGGGGG
GTTCGTGCACACAGCCCAGCTTGGAGCGAACGACCTACACCGAACTGAGATACCTACAGCGTGAGCTATG
AGAAAGCGCCACGCTTCCCGAAGGGAGAAAGGCGGACAGGTATCCGGTAAGCGGCAGGGTCGGAACAGGA
GAGCGCACGAGGGAGCTTCCAGGGGGAAACGCCTGGTATCTTTATAGTCCTGTCGGGTTTCGCCACCTCT
GACTTGAGCGTCGATTTTTGTGATGCTCGTCAGGGGGGCGGAGCCTATGGAAAAACGCCAGCAACGCGGC
CTTTTTACGGTTCCTGGCCTTTTGCTGGCCTTTTGCTCACATGTTCTTTCCTGCGTTATCCCCTGATTGA
CTTGGGTCGCTCTTCCTGTGGATGCGCAGATGCCCTGCGTAAGCGGGTGTGGGCGGACAATAAAGTCTTA
AACTGAACAAAATAGATCTAAACTATGACAATAAAGTCTTAAACTAGACAGAATAGTTGTAAACTGAAAT
CAGTCCAGTTATGCTGTGAAAAAGCATACTGGACTTTTGTTATGGCTAAAGCAAACTCTTCATTTTCTGA
AGTGCAAATTGCCCGTCGTATTAAAGAGGGGCGTGGCCAAGGGCATGTAAAGACTATATTCGCGGCGTTG
TGACAATTTACCGAACAACTCCGCGGCCGGGAAGCCGATCTCGGCTTGAACGAATTGTTAGGTGGCGGTA
CTTGGGTCGATATCAAAGTGCATCACTTCTTCCCGTATGCCCAACTTTGTATAGAGAGCCACTGCGGGAT
CGTCACCGTAATCTGCTTGCACGTAGATCACATAAGCACCAAGCGCGTTGGCCTCATGCTTGAGGAGATT
GATGAGCGCGGTGGCAATGCCCTGCCTCCGGTGCTCGCCGGAGACTGCGAGATCATAGATATAGATCTCA
CTACGCGGCTGCTCAAACTTGGGCAGAACGTAAGCCGCGAGAGCGCCAACAACCGCTTCTTGGTCGAAGG
CAGCAAGCGCGATGAATGTCTTACTACGGAGCAAGTTCCCGAGGTAATCGGAGTCCGGCTGATGTTGGGA
GTAGGTGGCTACGTCTCCGAACTCACGACCGAAAAGATCAAGAGCAGCCCGCATGGATTTGACTTGGTCA
GGGCCGAGCCTACATGTGCGAATGATGCCCATACTTGAGCCACCTAACTTTGTTTTAGGGCGACTGCCCT
GCTGCGTAACATCGTTGCTGCTGCGTAACATCGTTGCTGCTCCATAACATCAAACATCGACCCACGGCGT
AACGCGCTTGCTGCTTGGATGCCCGAGGCATAGACTGTACAAAAAAACAGTCATAACAAGCCATGAAAAC
CGCCACTGCGCCGTTACCACCGCTGCGTTCGGTCAAGGTTCTGGACCAGTTGCGTGAGCGCATACGCTAC
TTGCATTACAGTTTACGAACCGAACAGGCTTATGTCAACTGGG
Features (pLannotate 1.2.2; 11 found; start..end, strand, type, name):
      3..62      -  CDS            YPR2_ECOLX (fragment): Protein predicted: Swiss-Prot protein existence level 4. From Escherichia coli.
     66..99      +  protein_bind   loxP: Cre-mediated recombination occurs in the 8-bp core sequence (GCATACAT). Cre recombinase
    176..267     +  promoter       polyhedrin promoter: polh from Autographa californica; promoter for the baculovirus polyhedrin gene
   3789..3872    +  CDS            large T antigen (fragment): large T antigen from SV40 (simian virus 40)
   3895..4029    +  polyA_signal   SV40 poly(A) signal: SV40 polyadenylation signal
   4058..4107    +  CDS            SET1 (fragment): solubility-enhancement tag derived from T7 phage gene 10B
   4150..4315    -  mobile_element Tn7L: mini-Tn7 element (left end of the Tn7 transposon) Tn7
   4505..5093    +  rep_origin     ori: high-copy-number ColE1/pMB1/pBR322/pUC origin of replication
   5228..5451    -  mobile_element Tn7R: mini-Tn7 element (right end of the Tn7 transposon) Tn7
   5518..6051    -  CDS            GmR: gentamycin acetyltransferase; aacC1; confers resistance to gentamycin
   6240..6268    -  promoter       Pc promoter: intI1 (promoter lies within the coding sequence); class 1 integron promoter
