[The description below was written by a language model from this plasmid's Addgene catalogue record and pLannotate feature annotations shown in this document.]
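Description:
pACEBac1-Q22YU3 del C3-2xStrep is a 6,273 bp baculovirus transfer (acceptor) plasmid built on the pACEBac1 backbone for producing a recombinant protein in insect cells. In bacteria it replicates from a high-copy ColE1/pUC-type origin and is selected with gentamicin, through a gentamicin acetyltransferase gene (GmR) driven by the class 1 integron Pc promoter. The plasmid carries the left and right ends of a mini-Tn7 element. These let the expression cassette and gentamicin marker be transposed into a baculoviral genome maintained as a bacmid in a suitable E. coli strain, and the bacmid is then used to generate virus. A loxP site upstream of the cassette is a backbone feature that permits Cre-mediated fusion with compatible donor plasmids when assembling multi-gene expression constructs.

The payload is a roughly 3.3 kb coding sequence for Tetrahymena thermophila Q22YU3 from which the C-terminal C3-finger has been deleted (Delta-C3), inserted by Gibson assembly. The automated feature table does not annotate the insert, but it fits the unannotated stretch between the polyhedrin promoter and the SV40 polyadenylation signal. The polyhedrin promoter from Autographa californica nucleopolyhedrovirus drives strong very-late expression in infected insect cells, and the SV40 signal terminates the transcript. The protein carries two copies of Strep-tag II at its C-terminus, allowing affinity purification on Strep-Tactin-type resins. The short hits annotated as large T antigen, SET1 and YPR2 are fragmentary matches, most likely to backbone sequence rather than functional coding regions. The construct is intended for expression and purification of this truncated variant. The associated publication concerns packaging of axonemal outer dynein arms for ciliary targeting, which suggests the truncation was made to test what the C3 region contributes.
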