Addgene plasmid #170316: pACEBac1-Q22YU3 del C3-2xStrep
Purpose: Plasmid for insect cell expression of Tetrahymena thermophila Q22YU3 with a C-terminal truncation (C3-finger). Tagged with 2x Strep-tag II at the C-terminus.
Depositing lab: Andrew Carter. Depositing organization: MRC Laboratory of Molecular Biology. Publication: Shulin packages axonemal outer dynein arms for ciliary targeting. Mali GR, Ali FA, Lau CK, Begum F, Boulanger J, Howe JD, Chen ZA, Rappsilber J, Skehel M, Carter AP. Science. 2021 Feb 26;371(6532):910-916. doi: 10.1126/science.abe0526. PubMed 33632841.
Backbone
  Vector backbone: pACEBac1
  Total vector size (bp): 6273
  Vector type: Insect Expression
Growth in bacteria
  Bacterial resistance: Gentamicin, 10 μg/mL
  Growth temperature: 37°C
  Growth strain: DH5alpha
  Copy number: Unknown
Gene/Insert
  Gene/Insert name: Q22YU3 C-terminal truncation (Delta-C3)
  Species: Tetrahymena thermophila
  Insert size (bp): 3312
  Mutation: Deletion of C-terminal C3-finger
  GenBank ID: TTHERM_00122270 XM_001010823.2
  Promoter: polyhedrin
  Tag / fusion protein: Strep-Tag II (C terminal on insert)
  Cloning method: Gibson Cloning
  Sequencing primers: 5′ polyH; 3′ SV40
Terms and licenses: Academic/Nonprofit Terms; Industry Terms: Not Available to Industry
How to cite: pACEBac1-Q22YU3 del C3-2xStrep was a gift from Andrew Carter (Addgene plasmid # 170316 ; http://n2t.net/addgene:170316 ; RRID:Addgene_170316)
